Addgene plasmid #215869: psiCHECK-VIM270-pCM
Purpose: This plasmid encodes luciferaase which has siRNA binding sites in 3'UTR for detecting the knockdown efficiency of siRNA.
Depositing lab: Kumiko Ui-Tei. Depositing organization: The University of Tokyo. Publication: Chemical Modification of the siRNA Seed Region Suppresses Off-Target Effects by Steric Hindrance to Base-Pairing with Targets. Iribe H, Miyamoto K, Takahashi T, Kobayashi Y, Leo J, Aida M, Ui-Tei K. ACS Omega. 2017 May 31;2(5):2055-2064. doi: 10.1021/acsomega.7b00291. Epub 2017 May 12. PubMed 29450406.
Backbone
  Vector backbone: psiCHECK-1
  Vector type: Mammalian Expression
Growth in bacteria
  Bacterial resistance: Ampicillin, 100 μg/mL
  Growth temperature: 37°C
  Growth strain: DH5alpha
  Copy number: High Copy
Gene/Insert
  Gene/Insert name: target site which is completely complementary to passanger strand of siRNA for vimentin is inserted to 3'UTR of RLuc
  Species: H. sapiens (human)
  Entrez Gene: VIM
  Cloning method: Restriction Enzyme; 5′ cloning site Unknown (unknown if destroyed)
Terms and licenses: Academic/Nonprofit Terms; Industry Terms: Not Available to Industry
How to cite: psiCHECK-VIM270-pCM was a gift from Kumiko Ui-Tei (Addgene plasmid # 215869 ; http://n2t.net/addgene:215869 ; RRID:Addgene_215869)
