[The description below was written by a language model from this plasmid's Addgene catalogue record and pLannotate feature annotations shown in this document.]
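Description:
psiCHECK-VIM270-pCM is a mammalian expression reporter plasmid built on the psiCHECK-1 backbone and designed to measure siRNA-mediated silencing through a luciferase readout. It is propagated in E. coli as a high-copy plasmid using a ColE1/pUC-type origin of replication. Selection is with ampicillin, through the β-lactamase gene driven by its own bla promoter. The sequenced record is about 3.6 kb, and the feature table covers the whole plasmid.

The reporter cassette uses the SV40 enhancer and early promoter, followed by a chimeric β-globin/immunoglobulin heavy chain intron that improves transcript processing and expression in mammalian cells. This drives a human codon-optimized Renilla luciferase (hRluc) gene, which is terminated by a synthetic polyadenylation signal. A T7 promoter immediately upstream of hRluc also allows in vitro transcription of the reporter. According to the catalogue entry, a target site completely complementary to the passenger strand of an siRNA against human vimentin (VIM) is inserted in the 3′UTR of the Renilla luciferase gene. The feature table does not annotate this site, but there is an unannotated gap between the end of the hRluc coding sequence and the poly(A) signal where such an insert would lie. The restriction sites used for cloning are not recorded.

If the passenger strand of the vimentin siRNA is loaded into the RNA-induced silencing complex, it should pair with the complementary site and reduce Renilla luciferase activity. The construct therefore reports knockdown efficiency attributable to that strand. The associated work concerns chemical modification of the siRNA seed region to suppress off-target effects. The plasmid carries no second luciferase, so any normalization control would have to be supplied separately.
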