Features (pLannotate 1.2.2; 8 found; start..end, strand, type, name):
     62..419     +  promoter       SV40 promoter: SV40 enhancer and early promoter
    489..621     +  intron         chimeric intron: chimera between introns from human β-globin and immunoglobulin heavy chain genes
    666..684     +  promoter       T7 promoter: promoter for bacteriophage T7 RNA polymerase
    694..1629    +  CDS            hRluc: Renilla luciferase human codon-optimized
   1752..1800    +  polyA_signal   poly(A) signal: synthetic polyadenylation signal
   1833..1937    +  promoter       AmpR promoter: bla
   1938..2798    +  CDS            AmpR: β-lactamase; bla; confers resistance to ampicillin, carbenicillin, and related antibiotics
   2969..3557    +  rep_origin     ori: high-copy-number ColE1/pMB1/pBR322/pUC origin of replication
>Addgene plasmid #215869 | psiCHECK-VIM270-pCM | addgene full sequence | sequence record 431661 | Addgene NGS Result
AGATCTGCGCAGCACCATGGCCTGAAATAACCTCTGAAAGAGGAACTTGGTTAGGTACCTTCTGAGGCGG
AAAGAACCAGCTGTGGAATGTGTGTCAGTTAGGGTGTGGAAAGTCCCCAGGCTCCCCAGCAGGCAGAAGT
ATGCAAAGCATGCATCTCAATTAGTCAGCAACCAGGTGTGGAAAGTCCCCAGGCTCCCCAGCAGGCAGAA
GTATGCAAAGCATGCATCTCAATTAGTCAGCAACCATAGTCCCGCCCCTAACTCCGCCCATCCCGCCCCT
AACTCCGCCCAGTTCCGCCCATTCTCCGCCCCATGGCTGACTAATTTTTTTTATTTATGCAGAGGCCGAG
GCCGCCTCGGCCTCTGAGCTATTCCAGAAGTAGTGAGGAGGCTTTTTTGGAGGCCTAGGCTTTTGCAAAA
AGCTTGATTCTTCTGACACAACAGTCTCGAACTTAAGCTGCAGAAGTTGGTCGTGAGGCACTGGGCAGGT
AAGTATCAAGGTTACAAGACAGGTTTAAGGAGACCAATAGAAACTGGGCTTGTCGAGACAGAGAAGACTC
TTGCGTTTCTGATAGGCACCTATTGGTCTTACTGACATCCACTTTGCCTTTCTCTCCACAGGTGTCCACT
CCCAGTTCAATTACAGCTCTTAAGGCTAGAGTACTTAATACGACTCACTATAGGCTAGCCACCATGGCTT
CCAAGGTGTACGACCCCGAGCAACGCAAACGCATGATCACTGGGCCTCAGTGGTGGGCTCGCTGCAAGCA
AATGAACGTGCTGGACTCCTTCATCAACTACTATGATTCCGAGAAGCACGCCGAGAACGCCGTGATTTTT
CTGCATGGTAACGCTGCCTCCAGCTACCTGTGGAGGCACGTCGTGCCTCACATCGAGCCCGTGGCTAGAT
GCATCATCCCTGATCTGATCGGAATGGGTAAGTCCGGCAAGAGCGGGAATGGCTCATATCGCCTCCTGGA
TCACTACAAGTACCTCACCGCTTGGTTCGAGCTGCTGAACCTTCCAAAGAAAATCATCTTTGTGGGCCAC
GACTGGGGGGCTTGTCTGGCCTTTCACTACTCCTACGAGCACCAAGACAAGATCAAGGCCATCGTCCATG
CTGAGAGTGTCGTGGACGTGATCGAGTCCTGGGACGAGTGGCCTGACATCGAGGAGGATATCGCCCTGAT
CAAGAGCGAAGAGGGCGAGAAAATGGTGCTTGAGAATAACTTCTTCGTCGAGACCATGCTCCCAAGCAAG
ATCATGCGGAAACTGGAGCCTGAGGAGTTCGCTGCCTACCTGGAGCCATTCAAGGAGAAGGGCGAGGTTA
GACGGCCTACCCTCTCCTGGCCTCGCGAGATCCCTCTCGTTAAGGGAGGCAAGCCCGACGTCGTCCAGAT
TGTCCGCAACTACAACGCCTACCTTCGGGCCAGCGACGATCTGCCTAAGATGTTCATCGAGTCCGACCCT
GGGTTCTTTTCCAACGCTATTGTCGAGGGAGCTAAGAAGTTCCCTAACACCGAGTTCGTGAAGGTGAAGG
GCCTCCACTTCAGCCAGGAGGACGCTCCAGATGAAATGGGTAAGTACATCAAGAGCTTCGTGGAGCGCGT
GCTGAAGAACGAGCAGTAATTCTAGGCGATCGCTCGAGTCTTGAACTCGGTGTTGATGGCGTCTTGAACT
CGGTGTTGATGGCGTCTTGAACTCGGTGTTGATGGCGGAATTCGTTTAAACCTAGAGCGGCCGCTGGCCG
CAATAAAATATCTTTATTTTCATTACATCTGTGTGTTGGTTTTTTGTGTGAGGATCCAGGTGGCACTTTT
CGGGGAAATGTGCGCGGAACCCCTATTTGTTTATTTTTCTAAATACATTCAAATATGTATCCGCTCATGA
GACAATAACCCTGATAAATGCTTCAATAATATTGAAAAAGGAAGAGTATGAGTATTCAACATTTCCGTGT
CGCCCTTATTCCCTTTTTTGCGGCATTTTGCCTTCCTGTTTTTGCTCACCCAGAAACGCTGGTGAAAGTA
AAAGATGCTGAAGATCAGTTGGGTGCACGAGTGGGTTACATCGAACTGGATCTCAACAGCGGTAAGATCC
TTGAGAGTTTTCGCCCCGAAGAACGTTTTCCAATGATGAGCACTTTTAAAGTTCTGCTATGTGGCGCGGT
ATTATCCCGTATTGACGCCGGGCAAGAGCAACTCGGTCGCCGCATACACTATTCTCAGAATGACTTGGTT
GAGTACTCACCAGTCACAGAAAAGCATCTTACGGATGGCATGACAGTAAGAGAATTATGCAGTGCTGCCA
TAACCATGAGTGATAACACTGCGGCCAACTTACTTCTGACAACGATCGGAGGACCGAAGGAGCTAACCGC
TTTTTTGCACAACATGGGGGATCATGTAACTCGCCTTGATCGTTGGGAACCGGAGCTGAATGAAGCCATA
CCAAACGACGAGCGTGACACCACGATGCCTGTAGCAATGGCAACAACGTTGCGCAAACTATTAACTGGCG
AACTACTTACTCTAGCTTCCCGGCAACAATTAATAGACTGGATGGAGGCGGATAAAGTTGCAGGACCACT
TCTGCGCTCGGCCCTTCCGGCTGGCTGGTTTATTGCTGATAAATCTGGAGCCGGTGAGCGTGGGTCTCGC
GGTATCATTGCAGCACTGGGGCCAGATGGTAAGCCCTCCCGTATCGTAGTTATCTACACGACGGGGAGTC
AGGCAACTATGGATGAACGAAATAGACAGATCGCTGAGATAGGTGCCTCACTGATTAAGCATTGGTAACT
GTCAGACCAAGTTTACTCATATATACTTTAGATTGATTTAAAACTTCATTTTTAATTTAAAAGGATCTAG
GTGAAGATCCTTTTTGATAATCTCATGACCAAAATCCCTTAACGTGAGTTTTCGTTCCACTGAGCGTCAG
ACCCCGTAGAAAAGATCAAAGGATCTTCTTGAGATCCTTTTTTTCTGCGCGTAATCTGCTGCTTGCAAAC
AAAAAAACCACCGCTACCAGCGGTGGTTTGTTTGCCGGATCAAGAGCTACCAACTCTTTTTCCGAAGGTA
ACTGGCTTCAGCAGAGCGCAGATACCAAATACTGTTCTTCTAGTGTAGCCGTAGTTAGGCCACCACTTCA
AGAACTCTGTAGCACCGCCTACATACCTCGCTCTGCTAATCCTGTTACCAGTGGCTGCTGCCAGTGGCGA
TAAGTCGTGTCTTACCGGGTTGGACTCAAGACGATAGTTACCGGATAAGGCGCAGCGGTCGGGCTGAACG
GGGGGTTCGTGCACACAGCCCAGCTTGGAGCGAACGACCTACACCGAACTGAGATACCTACAGCGTGAGC
TATGAGAAAGCGCCACGCTTCCCGAAGGGAGAAAGGCGGACAGGTATCCGGTAAGCGGCAGGGTCGGAAC
AGGAGAGCGCACGAGGGAGCTTCCAGGGGGAAACGCCTGGTATCTTTATAGTCCTGTCGGGTTTCGCCAC
CTCTGACTTGAGCGTCGATTTTTGTGATGCTCGTCAGGGGGGCGGAGCCTATGGAAAAACGCCAGCAACG
CGGCCTTTTTACGGTTCCTGGCCTTTTGCTGGCCTTTTGCTCACATGGCTCGAC
